>Addgene plasmid #109812 | pHH0103_PLK1_POLO-box | addgene full sequence | sequence record 213675 | Addgene NGS Result
TTGACAATTAATCATCGGCTCGTATAATGTGTGGAATTGTGAGCGGATAACAATTTCACACAGGAAACAG
CCAGTCCGTTTAGGTGTTTTCACGAGCACTTCACCAACAAGGACCATAGATTATGAAAATCGAAGAACAC
CATCACCATCACCATTCCAGCGGTAAGCTTATGTCCCCTATACTAGGTTATTGGAAAATTAAGGGCCTTG
TGCAACCCACTCGACTTCTTTTGGAATATCTTGAAGAAAAATATGAAGAGCATTTGTATGAGCGCGATGA
AGGTGATAAATGGCGAAACAAAAAGTTTGAATTGGGTTTGGAGTTTCCCAATCTTCCTTATTATATTGAT
GGTGATGTTAAATTAACACAGTCTATGGCCATCATACGTTATATAGCTGACAAGCACAACATGTTGGGTG
GTTGTCCAAAAGAGCGTGCAGAGATTTCAATGCTTGAAGGAGCGGTTTTGGATATTAGATACGGTGTTTC
GAGAATTGCATATAGTAAAGACTTTGAAACTCTCAAAGTTGATTTTCTTAGCAAGCTACCTGAAATGCTG
AAAATGTTCGAAGATCGTTTATGTCATAAAACATATTTAAATGGTGATCATGTAACCCATCCTGACTTCA
TGTTGTATGACGCTCTTGATGTTGTTTTATACATGGACCCAATGTGCCTGGATGCGTTCCCAAAATTAGT
TTGTTTTAAAAAACGTATTGAAGCTATCCCACAAATTGATAAGTACTTGAAATCCAGCAAGTATATAGCA
TGGCCTTTGCAGGGCTGGCAAGCCACGTTTGGTGGTGGCGACCATCCTCCAAAATCGGATCTGGAAGTTC
TGTTCCAGGGGCCCCTGTCCAGCGGTCTGGTTCCGCGTGGTTCCGGTACCGCGGCCCAGCCGGCCACTGG
TGAGGTGGTTGACTGTCATCTGTCTGACATGCTGCAACAGCTGCACTCCGTTAACGCCAGCAAACCATCT
GAACGCGGCCTGGTACGCCAGGAGGAAGCCGAAGACCCGGCTTGTATTCCGATTTTTTGGGTTAGCAAAT
GGGTGGACTACTCTGATAAATACGGTCTGGGCTACCAGCTGTGCGACAACAGCGTTGGCGTCCTGTTCAA
CGACTCCACCCGCCTGATTCTGTACAACGACGGTGATAGCCTGCAGTACATCGAGCGTGATGGTACGGAA
TCTTATCTGACCGTCTCCTCTCATCCTAATTCTCTGATGAAGAAAATCACTCTGCTGAAGTATTTCCGCA
ATTATATGTCCGAACACCTGCTGAAAGCTGGCGCTAACATCACCCCGCGTGAAGGTGATGAACTGGCACG
TCTGCCGTATCTGCGTACCTGGTTCCGTACGCGTTCTGCGATCATTCTGCACCTGTCCAACGGTTCTGTT
CAGATCAACTTCTTTCAGGATCACACCAAACTGATCCTGTGCCCGCTGATGGCGGCGGTAACCTACATCG
ATGAAAAACGTGATTTCCGTACCTACCGCCTGTCCCTGCTGGAGGAATATGGCTGCTGCAAAGAACTGGC
GAGCCGTCTGCGTTACGCACGTACTATGGTGGACAAGCTGCTGAGCTCCCGTTCCGCTTCTAACCGCCTG
AAAGCAAGCGCGGCCGCATA
[142 nt withheld, positions 1631-1772]
C
[98 nt withheld, positions 1774-1871]
AGTTTGTACTGGTGACGAAACTCAGTGTCTAGCTAGAGTGGC
[149 nt withheld, positions 1914-2062]
T
[41 nt withheld, positions 2064-2104]
T
[62 nt withheld, positions 2106-2167]
A
[35 nt withheld, positions 2169-2203]
CCTCCCTCAATCGGTTGAATGTCGCCCTTTTGTCTTTGGCGCTGGTAAACCATATGAA
[86 nt withheld, positions 2262-2347]
T
[54 nt withheld, positions 2349-2402]
CTAGCGCCGCCCTATACCTTGTCTGCCTCCCCGCGTTGCGTCGCGGTGCATGGAGCCGGGCCACCTCGAC
CTGAATGGAAGCCGGCGGCACCTCGCTAACGGATTCACCACTCCAAGAATTGGAGCCAATCAATTCTTGC
GGAGAACTGTGAATGCGCAAACCAACCCTTGGCAGAACATATCCATCGCGTCCGCCATCTCCAGCAGCCG
CACGCGGCGCATCTCGGGCAGCGTTGGGTCCTGGCCACGGGTGCGCATGATCGTGCTCCTGTCGTTGAGG
ACCCGGCTAGGCTGGCGGGGTTGCCTTACTGGTTAGCAGAATGAATCACCGATACGCGAGCGAACGTGAA
GCGACTGCTGCTGCAAAACGTCTGCGACCTGAGCAACAACATGAATGGTCTTCGGTTTCCGTGTTTCGTA
AAGTCTGGAAACGCGGAAGTCAGCGCCCTGCACCATTATGTTCCGGATCTGCATCGCAGGATGCTGCTGG
CTACCCTGTGGAACACCTACATCTGTATTAACGAAGCGCTGGCATTGACCCTGAGTGATTTTTCTCTGGT
CCCGCCGCATCCATACCGCCAGTTGTTTACCCTCACAACGTTCCAGTAACCGGGCATGTTCATCATCAGT
AACCCGTATCGTGAGCATCCTCTCTCGTTTCATCGGTATCATTACCCCCATGAACAGAAATCCCCCTTAC
ACGGAGGCATCAGTGACCAAACAGGAAAAAACCGCCCTTAACATGGCCCGCTTTATCAGAAGCCAGACAT
TAACGCTTCTGGAGAAACTCAACGAGCTGGACGCGGATGAACAGGCAGACATCTGTGAATCGCTTCACGA
CCACGCTGATGAGCTTTACCGCAGGATCCGCGAAATTGTAAGCGTTAATATTTTGTTAAAATTCGCGTTA
AATTTTTGTTAAATCAGCTCATTTTTTAACCAATAGGCCGAAATCGGCAAAATCCCTTATAAATCAAAAG
AATAGACCGAGATAGGGT
[37 nt withheld, positions 3401-3437]
AAAGAACGTGGACTCCAACGTCAAAGG
[49 nt withheld, positions 3465-3513]
T
[91 nt withheld, positions 3515-3605]
G
[124 nt withheld, positions 3607-3730]
CGCGGATCCTGCCTCGCGCGTTTCGGTGATGACGGTGAAAACCTCTGACACATGCAGCTCCCGGAGACGG
TCACAGCTTGTCTGTAAGCGGATGCCGGGAGCAGACAAGCCCGTCAGGGCGCGTCAGCGGGTGTTGGCGG
GTGTCGGGGCGCAGCCATGACCCAGTCACGTAGCGATAGCGGAGTGTATACTGGCTTAACTATGCGGCAT
CAGAGCAGATTGTACTGAGAGTGCACCATATGCGGTGTGAAATACCGCACAGATGCGTAAGGAGAAAATA
CCGCATCAGGCGCTCTTCCGCTTCCTCGCTCACTGACTCGCTGCGCTCGGTCGTTCGGCTGCGGCGAGCG
GTATCAGCTCACTCAAAGGCGGTAATACGGTTATCCACAGAATCAGGGGATAACGCAGGAAAGAACATGT
GAGCAAAAGGCCAGCAAAAGGCCAGGAACCGTAAAAAGGCCGCGTTGCTGGCGTTTTTCCATAGGCTCCG
CCCCCCTGACGAGCATCACAAAAATCGACGCTCAAGTCAGAGGTGGCGAAACCCGACAGGACTATAAAGA
TACCAGGGTTTCCCCCTGGAAGCTCCCTCGTGCGCTCTCCTGTTCCGACCCTGCCGCTTACCGGATACCT
GTCCGCCTTTCTCCCTTCGGGAAGCGTGGCGCTTTCTCATAGCTCACGCTGTAGGTATCTCAGTTCGGTG
TAGGTCGTTCGCTCCAAGCTGGGCTGTGTGCACGAACCCCCCGTTCAGCCCGACCGCTGCGCCTTATCCG
GTAACTATCGTCTTGAGTCCAACCCGGTAAGACACGACTTATCGCCACTGGCAGCAGCCACTGGTAACAG
GATTAGCAGAGCGAGGTATGTAGGCGGTGCTACAGAGTTCTTGAAGTGGTGGCCTAACTACGGCTACACT
AGAAGGACAGTATTTGGTATCTGCGCTCTGCTGAAGCCAGTTACCTTCGGAAAAAGAGTTGGTAGCTCTT
GATCCGGCAAACAAACCACCGCTGGTAGCGGTGGTTTTTTTGTTTGCAAGCAGCAGATTACGCGCAGAAA
AAAAGGATCTCAAGAAGATCCTTTGATCTTTTCTACGGGGTCTGACGCTCAGTGGAACGAAAACTCACGT
TAAGGGATTTTGGTCATGAGATTATCAAAAAGGATCTTCACCTAGATCCTTTTAAATTAAAAATGAAGTT
TTAAATCAATCTAAAGTATATATGAGTAAACTTGGTCTGACAGTTACCAATGCTTAATCAGTGAGGCACC
TATCTCAGCGATCTGTCTATTTCGTTCATCCATAGTTGCCTGACTCCCCGTCGTGTAGATAACTACGATA
CGGGAGGGCTTACCATCTGGCCCCAGTGCTGCAATGATACCGCGAGACCCACGCTCACCGGCTCCAGATT
TATCAGCAATAAACCAGCCAGCCGGAAGGGCCGAGCGCAGAAGTGGTCCTGCAACTTTATCCGCCTCCAT
CCAGTCTATTAATTGTTGCCGGGAAGCTAGAGTAAGTAGTTCGCCAGTTAATAGTTTGCGCAACGTTGTT
GCCATTGCTGCAGGCATCGTGGTGTCACGCTCGTCGTTTGGTATGGCTTCATTCAGCTCCGGTTCCCAAC
GATCAAGGCGAGTTACATGATCCCCCATGTTGTGCAAAAAAGCGGTTAGCTCCTTCGGTCCTCCGATCGT
TGTCAGAAGTAAGTTGGCCGCAGTGTTATCACTCATGGTTATGGCAGCACTGCATAATTCTCTTACTGTC
ATGCCATCCGTAAGATGCTTTTCTGTGACTGGTGAGTACTCAACCAAGTCATTCTGAGAATAGTGTATGC
GGCGACCGAGTTGCTCTTGCCCGGCGTCAACACGGGATAATACCGCGCCACATAGCAGAACTTTAAAAGT
GCTCATCATTGGAAAACGTTCTTCGGGGCGAAAACTCTCAAGGATCTTACCGCTGTTGAGATCCAGTTCG
ATGTAACCCACTCGTGCACCCAACTGATCTTCAGCATCTTTTACTTTCACCAGCGTTTCTGGGTGAGCAA
AAACAGGAAGGCAAAATGCCGCAAAAAAGGGAATAAGGGCGACACGGAAATGTTGAATACTCATACTCTT
CCTTTTTCAATATTATTGAAGCATTTATCAGGGTTATTGTCTCATGAGCGGATACATATTTGAATGTATT
TAGAAAAATAAACAAATAGGGGTTCCGCGCACATTTCCCCGAAAAGTGCCACCTGACGTCTAAGAAACCA
TTATTATCATGACATTAACCTATAAAAATAGGCGTATCACGAGGCCCTTTCGTCTTCAAGAATTCCCGAC
ACCATCGAATGGTGCAAAACCTTTCGCGGTATGGCATGATAGCGCCCGGAAGAGAGTCAATTCAGGGTGG
TGAATGTGAAACCAGTAACGTTATACGATGTCGCAGAGTATGCCGGTGTCTCTTATCAGACCGTTTCCCG
CGTGGTGAACCAGGCCAGCCACGTTTCTGCGAAAACGCGGGAAAAAGTGGAAGCGGCGATGGCGGAGCTG
AATTACATTCCCAACCGCGTGGCACAACAACTGGCGGGCAAACAGTCGTTGCTGATTGGCGTTGCCACCT
CCAGTCTGGCCCTGCACGCGCCGTCGCAAATTGTCGCGGCGATTAAATCTCGCGCCGATCAACTGGGTGC
CAGCGTGGTGGTGTCGATGGTAGAACGAAGCGGCGTCGAAGCCTGTAAAGCGGCGGTGCACAATCTTCTC
GCGCAACGCGTCAGTGGGCTGATCATTAACTATCCGCTGGATGACCAGGATGCCATTGCTGTGGAAGCTG
CCTGCACTAATGTTCCGGCGTTATTTCTTGATGTCTCTGACCAGACACCCATCAACAGTATTATTTTCTC
CCATGAAGACGGTACGCGACTGGGCGTGGAGCATCTGGTCGCATTGGGTCACCAGCAAATCGCGCTGTTA
GCGGGCCCATTAAGTTCTGTCTCGGCGCGTCTGCGTCTGGCTGGCTGGCATAAATATCTCACTCGCAATC
AAATTCAGCCGATAGCGGAACGGGAAGGCGACTGGAGTGCCATGTCCGGTTTTCAACAAACCATGCAAAT
GCTGAATGAGGGCATCGTTCCCACTGCGATGCTGGTTGCCAACGATCAGATGGCGCTGGGCGCAATGCGC
GCCATTACCGAGTCCGGGCTGCGCGTTGGTGCGGATATCTCGGTAGTGGGATACGACGATACCGAAGACA
GCTCATGTTATATCCCGCCGTTAACCACCATCAAACAGGATTTTCGCCTGCTGGGGCAAACCAGCGTGGA
CCGCTTGCTGCAACTCTCTCAGGGCCAGGCGGTGAAGGGCAATCAGCTGTTGCCCGTCTCACTGGTGAAA
AGAAAAACCACCCTGGCGCCCAATACGCAAACCGCCTCTCCCCGCGCGTTGGCCGATTCATTAATGCAGC
TGGCACGACAGGTTTCCCGACTGGAAAGCGGGCAGTGAGCGCAACGCAATTAATGTAAGTTAGCTCACTC
ATTAGGCACAATTCTCATGTTTGACAGCTTATCATCGACTGCACGGTGCACCAATGCTTCTGGCGTCAGG
CAGCCATCGGAAGCTGTGGTATGGCTGTGCAGGTCGTAAATCACTGCATAATTCGTGTCGCTCAAGGCGC
ACTCCCGTTCTGGATAATGTTTTTTGCGCCGACATCATAACGGTTCTGGCAAATATTCTGAAATGAGCTG
Features (pLannotate 1.2.2; 21 found; start..end, strand, type, name):
      1..29      +  promoter       tac promoter: strong E. coli promoter; hybrid between the trp and lac UV5 promoters
     37..53      +  protein_bind   lac operator: The lac repressor binds to the lac operator to inhibit transcription in E. coli. This inhibition can be relieved by adding lactose or isopropyl-β-D-thiogalactopyranoside (IPTG). lac repressor encoded by lacI
    138..155     +  CDS            6xHis: 6xHis affinity tag
    171..824     +  CDS            GST26_SCHJA: Experimental evidence at protein level: Swiss-Prot protein existence level 1. GST isoenzymes appear to play a central role in the parasite detoxification system. Other functions are also suspected including a role in increasing the solubility of haematin in the parasite gut. From Schistosoma japonicum (Blood fluke).
    906..1619    +  CDS            PLK1 (fragment): PLK1_HUMAN - Also known as PLK. Experimental evidence at protein level: Swiss-Prot protein existence level 1. Serine/threonine-protein kinase that performs several important functions throughout M phase of the cell cycle, including the regulation of centrosome maturation and spindle assembly, the removal of cohesins from chromosome arms, the inactivation of anaphase- promoting complex/cyclosome (APC/C) inhibitors, and the regulation of mitotic exit and cytokinesis. Polo-like kinase proteins acts by binding and phosphorylating proteins are that already phosphorylated on a specific motif recogni
   1635..1682    +  terminator     fd terminator (sequence withheld): central terminator from bacteriophage fd (Otsuka and Kunisawa, 1982)
   1687..1899    +  CDS            M13 gene III (fragment) (sequence partly withheld): pIII; III; minor coat protein
   1914..2384    +  CDS            M13 gene III (fragment) (sequence partly withheld): pIII; III; minor coat protein
   2406..2476    +  CDS            TcR (fragment): tetracycline efflux protein; tet; confers resistance to tetracycline
   2718..3098    -  CDS            YPB1_ECOLX: Protein predicted: Swiss-Prot protein existence level 4. From Escherichia coli.
   3115..3266    +  CDS            rop (fragment): Rop protein, which maintains plasmids at low copy number; rop
   3302..3730    -  rep_origin     f1 ori (sequence partly withheld): f1 bacteriophage origin of replication; arrow indicates direction of (+) strand synthesis
   3739..3778    +  CDS            rop (fragment): Rop protein, which maintains plasmids at low copy number; rop
   3880..4020    +  misc_feature   bom: basis of mobility region from pBR322
   4206..4793    -  rep_origin     ori: high-copy-number ColE1/pMB1/pBR322/pUC origin of replication
   4964..5824    -  CDS            AmpR: β-lactamase; bla; confers resistance to ampicillin, carbenicillin, and related antibiotics
   5825..5929    -  promoter       AmpR promoter: bla
   6038..6115    +  promoter       lacIq promoter: lacI (mutant); In the lacIq allele, a single base change in the promoter boosts expression of the lacI gene about 10-fold.
   6116..7198    +  CDS            lacI: lac repressor; lacI; The lac repressor binds to the lac operator to inhibit transcription in E. coli. This inhibition can be relieved by adding lactose or isopropyl-β-D-thiogalactopyranoside (IPTG).
   7211..7232    +  protein_bind   CAP binding site: CAP binding activates transcription in the presence of cAMP. E. coli catabolite activator protein
   7251..7268    +  promoter       tet promoter (fragment): E. coli promoter for tetracycline efflux protein gene
