[The description below was written by a language model from this plasmid's Addgene catalogue record and pLannotate feature annotations shown in this document.]
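Description:
pHH0103_PLK1_POLO-box is a 7,440 nt bacterial expression plasmid built on the pHH0103 backbone for producing and purifying the polo-box region of human PLK1 in E. coli. It replicates from a ColE1/pBR322-type origin with the pBR322 bom region and is selected with ampicillin through the β-lactamase gene and its native promoter. The catalogue lists it as low copy. An f1 phage origin is also present, and it interrupts the rop coding sequence, which is annotated only as two fragments.

The expression cassette is driven by the strong hybrid tac promoter, followed by a lac operator. The plasmid carries its own lacI gene under the lacIq promoter, so transcription is repressed until relieved by IPTG. The open reading frame begins with a 6xHis tag, followed by Schistosoma japonicum glutathione S-transferase, then a fragment of PLK1 of just over 700 nt cloned between SfiI and NotI sites. This gives an N-terminally His- and GST-tagged polo-box domain that can be captured on either nickel or glutathione resin. PLK1 is a mitotic serine/threonine kinase, and its polo-box region recognises already-phosphorylated motifs on binding partners.

Downstream of the insert lie the bacteriophage fd terminator and two fragments of M13 gene III. Short remnants of the tetracycline resistance gene and its promoter are also annotated. The gene III fragments and the f1 origin suggest a phagemid-derived backbone, although the record does not state this and no display function is described. The stated purpose is protein expression and purification, and the associated publication is a large-scale survey of high-affinity ligands for peptide recognition modules.
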