Addgene plasmid #109812: pHH0103_PLK1_POLO-box
Purpose: Protein expression and purification of PLK1_POLO-box
Depositing lab: Sachdev Sidhu. Depositing organization: University of Toronto. Publication: Large-scale survey and database of high affinity ligands for peptide recognition modules. Teyra J, Kelil A, Jain S, Helmy M, Jajodia R, Hooda Y, Gu J, D'Cruz AA, Nicholson SE, Min J, Sudol M, Kim PM, Bader GD, Sidhu SS. Mol Syst Biol. 2020 Dec;16(12):e9310. doi: 10.15252/msb.20199310. PubMed 33438817.
Backbone
  Vector backbone: pHH0103
  Vector type: Bacterial Expression
Growth in bacteria
  Bacterial resistance: Ampicillin, 100 μg/mL
  Growth temperature: 37°C
  Growth strain: DH5alpha
  Copy number: Low Copy
Gene/Insert
  Gene/Insert name: PLK1_POLO-box
  Species: H. sapiens (human)
  Entrez Gene: PLK1 (a.k.a. PLK, STPK13)
  Cloning method: Restriction Enzyme; 5′ cloning site Sfi1 (unknown if destroyed); 3′ cloning site Not1 (unknown if destroyed)
Terms and licenses: Academic/Nonprofit Terms; Industry Terms: Not Available to Industry
How to cite: pHH0103_PLK1_POLO-box was a gift from Sachdev Sidhu (Addgene plasmid # 109812 ; http://n2t.net/addgene:109812 ; RRID:Addgene_109812)
