>Addgene plasmid #109812 | pHH0103_PLK1_POLO-box | depositor partial sequence | sequence record 206764 | pHH0103_PLK1_POLO-box sequence 735 bps
GGCCCAGCCGGCCACTGGTGAGGTGGTTGACTGTCATCTGTCTGACATGCTGCAACAGCTGCACTCCGTT
AACGCCAGCAAACCATCTGAACGCGGCCTGGTACGCCAGGAGGAAGCCGAAGACCCGGCTTGTATTCCGA
TTTTTTGGGTTAGCAAATGGGTGGACTACTCTGATAAATACGGTCTGGGCTACCAGCTGTGCGACAACAG
CGTTGGCGTCCTGTTCAACGACTCCACCCGCCTGATTCTGTACAACGACGGTGATAGCCTGCAGTACATC
GAGCGTGATGGTACGGAATCTTATCTGACCGTCTCCTCTCATCCTAATTCTCTGATGAAGAAAATCACTC
TGCTGAAGTATTTCCGCAATTATATGTCCGAACACCTGCTGAAAGCTGGCGCTAACATCACCCCGCGTGA
AGGTGATGAACTGGCACGTCTGCCGTATCTGCGTACCTGGTTCCGTACGCGTTCTGCGATCATTCTGCAC
CTGTCCAACGGTTCTGTTCAGATCAACTTCTTTCAGGATCACACCAAACTGATCCTGTGCCCGCTGATGG
CGGCGGTAACCTACATCGATGAAAAACGTGATTTCCGTACCTACCGCCTGTCCCTGCTGGAGGAATATGG
CTGCTGCAAAGAACTGGCGAGCCGTCTGCGTTACGCACGTACTATGGTGGACAAGCTGCTGAGCTCCCGT
TCCGCTTCTAACCGCCTGAAAGCAAGCGCGGCCGC
